Addgene plasmid #18808: Chx10 (164bp crit reg+SV40 bas prom)-GFP-IRES-AP
Depositing lab: Connie Cepko. Depositing organization: Harvard Medical School. Publication: A core paired-type and POU homeodomain-containing transcription factor program drives retinal bipolar cell gene expression. Kim DS, Matsuda T, Cepko CL. J Neurosci. 2008 Jul 30. 28(31):7748-64. 10.1523/JNEUROSCI.0397-08.2008 PubMed 18667607.
Backbone
  Vector backbone: pCAGEN
  Vector type: Mammalian Expression
Growth in bacteria
  Bacterial resistance: Ampicillin, 100 μg/mL
  Growth temperature: 37°C
  Growth strain: DH5alpha
  Copy number: High Copy
Gene/Insert
  Gene/Insert name: Chx10 (164bp crit reg+SV40 bas prom)-GFP-IRES-AP
  Cloning method: Restriction Enzyme
  Sequencing primers: 5′ n/a
Terms and licenses: Academic/Nonprofit Terms; Industry Terms: Not Available to Industry
Depositor comments: also known as 726341_ggia_5, Kim, D.S., Matsuda, T., and Cepko, C.L. (2008) A core paired-type and POU homeodomain-containing transcription factor program drives retinal bipolar cell gene expression. J. Neurosci. In press.
How to cite: Chx10 (164bp crit reg+SV40 bas prom)-GFP-IRES-AP was a gift from Connie Cepko (Addgene plasmid # 18808 ; http://n2t.net/addgene:18808 ; RRID:Addgene_18808)
