[The description below was written by a language model from this plasmid's Addgene catalogue record.]
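Description:
Chx10 (164bp crit reg+SV40 bas prom)-GFP-IRES-AP is a mammalian expression reporter plasmid built on the pCAGEN backbone. It is propagated in E. coli as a high-copy plasmid under ampicillin selection. No feature table accompanies the entry, so the origin of replication, polyadenylation signal and any other backbone elements are not itemised, and the total size is not stated. The species of origin of the Chx10 sequence is also not given.

As the name indicates, the payload is a bicistronic reporter cassette controlled by a composite promoter: a 164 bp critical regulatory region from the Chx10 gene placed together with an SV40 basal promoter. A basal promoter of this kind provides the core transcription initiation machinery binding site but little activity of its own, so reporter output depends largely on the enhancer activity of the attached Chx10 fragment. The transcript encodes GFP followed by an internal ribosome entry site and AP (conventionally alkaline phosphatase in reporters of this type). The IRES allows both reporters to be translated from one mRNA, giving a fluorescent readout in live or fixed cells and a sensitive histochemical readout from the same expressing cells.

The associated publication concerns a paired-type and POU homeodomain transcription factor program that drives gene expression in retinal bipolar cells. This suggests the construct serves as a cis-regulatory reporter to test whether this minimal Chx10 element is sufficient to direct bipolar cell-type expression. The record does not describe the delivery method or any specific mutations in the element.
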