>Addgene plasmid #18808 | Chx10 (164bp crit reg+SV40 bas prom)-GFP-IRES-AP | addgene partial sequence | sequence record 24695 | DK060425_1 5'-TCCTTAAACCTGTCTTGTAA-3'
GCANGGGNGANATTCGAGAAGAGCACTGGCTGGGGCTGCTTGCCCGCTAATCCCAGCTGCCATTAAAATA
TTAAAGATAAATCTAATCGTCTCTTTATCCAAAATAAGCGACTTTTGTGTGGGGAGAAAACGTCTAACCC
CTTAGGAGGAGAATTAGTTCTAATGCATCAAATGGAATTGCTCGAGATCTGCGATCTGCATCTCAATTAG
TCAGCAACCATAGTCCCGCCCCTAACTCCGCCCATCCCGCCCCTAACTCCGCCCAGTTCCGCCCATTCTC
CGCCCCATCGCTGACTAATTTTTTTTATTTATGCAGAGGCCGAGGCCGCCTCGGCCTCTGAGCTATTCCA
GAAGTAGTGAGGAGGCTTTTTTGGAGGCCTAGGCTTTTGCAAAAAGCTTGGTACCGCGGGCCCGGGATCC
ACCGGTCGCCACCATGGTGAGCAAGGGCGAGGAGCTGTTCACCGGGGTGGTGCCCATCCTGGTCGAGCTG
GACGGCGACGTAAACGGCCACAAGTTCAGCGTGTCCGGCGAGGGCGAGGGCGATGCCACCTACGGCAAGC
TGACCCTGAAGTTCATCTGCACCACCGGCAAGCTGCCCGTGCCCTGGCCCACCCTCGTGACCACCCTGAC
CTACGGCGTGCAGTGCTTCAGCCGCTACCCCGACCAAGNAANNNNCANNACTTCTTTGGTCCGCCATGCC
CGAAGNCTACGTCCAGGAGCGCACCATCTTCTTCAGGACGACGGCACTACAAAACCGCGCGANGTGANTN
CGAGGCGACNCCTGNGACCCGATCGAGCTGAGGCTCACTCAGAGAGNACNCNCTCTGGGC
